>Addgene plasmid #120918 | NLS-MCP-AP_pLX304 | addgene full sequence | sequence record 237912 | Addgene NGS Result
CATCCTGGGATCAAAGCCATAGTGAAGGACAGTGATGGACAGCCGACGGCAGTTGGGATTCGTGAATTGC
TGCCCTCTGGTTATGTGTGGGAGGGCCTGCAGCTGCAGTAGTAAGAATTCTAGATCTTGAGACAAATGGC
AGTATTCATCCACAATTTTAAAAGAAAAGGGGGGATTGGGGGGTACAGTGCAGGGGAAAGAATAGTAGAC
ATAATAGCAACAGACATACAAACTAAAGAATTACAAAAACAAATTACAAAAATTCAAAATTTTCGGGTTT
ATTACAGGGACAGCAGAGATCCACTTTGGCGCCAGCTCGAGGGGGCCCGGGGTTATTAGATCTGGCCTCC
GCGCCGGGTTTTGGCGCCTCCCGCGGGCGCCCCCCTCCTCACGGCGAGCGCTGCCACGTCAGACGAAGGG
CGCAGCGAGCGTCCTGATCCTTCCGCCCGGACGCTCAGGACAGCGGCCCGCTGCTCATAAGACTCGGCCT
TAGAACCCCAGTATCAGCAGAAGGACATTTTAGGACGGGACTTGGGTGACTCTAGGGCACTGGTTTTCTT
TCCAGAGAGCGGAACAGGCGAGGAAAAGTAGTCCCTTCTCGGCGATTCTGCGGAGGGATCTCCGTGGGGC
GGTGAACGCCGATGATTATATAAGGACGCGCCGGGTGTGGCACAGCTAGTTCCGTCGCAGCCGGGATTTG
GGTCGCGGTTCTTGTTTGTGGATCGCTGTGATCGTCACTTGGTGAGTAGCGGGCTGCTGGGCTGGCCGGG
GCTTTCGTGGCCGCCGGGCCGCTCGGTGGGACGGAAGCGTGTGGAGAGACCGCCAAGGGCTGTAGTCTGG
GTCCGCGAGCAAGGTTGCCCTGAACTGGGGGTTGGGGGGAGCGCAGCAAAATGGCGGCTGTTCCCGAGTC
TTGAATGGAAGACGCTTGTGAGGCGGGCTGTGAGGTCGTTGAAACAAGGTGGGGGGCATGGTGGGCGGCA
AGAACCCAAGGTCTTGAGGCCTTCGCTAATGCGGGAAAGCTCTTATTCGGGTGAGATGGGCTGGGGCACC
ATCTGGGGACCCTGACGTGAAGTTTGTCACTGACTGGAGAACTCGGTTTGTCGTCTGTTGCGGGGGCGGC
AGTTATGGCGGTGCCGTTGGGCAGTGCACCCGTACCTTTGGGAGCGCGCGCCCTCGTCGTGTCGTGACGT
CACCCGTTCTGTTGGCTTATAATGCAGGGTGGGGCCACCTGCCGGTAGGTGTGCGGTAGGCTTTTCTCCG
TCGCAGGACGCAGGGTTCGGGCCTAGGGTAGGCTCTCCTGAATCGACAGGCGCCGGACCTCTGGTGAGGG
GAGGGATAAGTGAGGCGTCAGTTTCTTTGGTCGGTTTTATGTACCTATCTTCTTAAGTAGCTGAAGCTCC
GGTTTTGAACTATGCGCTCGGGGTTGGCGAGTGTGTTTTGTGAAGTTTTTTAGGCACCTTTTGAAATGTA
ATCATTTGGGTCAATATGTAATTTTCAGTGTTAGACTAGTAAATTGTCCGCTAAATTCTGGCCGTTTTTG
GCTTTTTTGTTAGACAGAGCTCTCTGGCTAACTGTCGGGATCAACAAGTTTGTACAAAAAAGCAGGCTTC
GAAGGAGATAGAACCATGGCTCCAAAGAAGAAGCGTAAGGTAGGCAGCGGCAAGCCCATCCCCAACCCCC
TGCTGGGCCTGGACAGCACCGGCAGCGCTAGCAATTTCACTCAATTTGTGCTCGTGGATAACGGAGGAAC
GGGCGACGTGACCGTGGCACCAAGCAACTTTGCTAATGGAGTGGCCGAGTGGATTAGCTCAAATAGCAGG
TCCCAGGCTTACAAGGTCACCTGTAGTGTCCGGCAATCATCCGCCCAGAATCGGAAATATACTATTAAGG
TAGAAGTGCCGAAAGTGGCAACTCAAACCGTGGGGGGCGAGGAATTGCCTGTGGCCGGCTGGAGAAGCTA
CCTCAACATGGAACTCACCATTCCAATCTTCGCCACAAACAGCGACTGTGAGCTCATCGTCAAAGCCATG
CAGGGTCTGCTGAAGGACGGCAATCCTATTCCATCTGCAATCGCGGCCAATTCCGGCATTTATGGATCCA
AGGGCTCGGGCTCGACCTCGGGCTCCGGAGGGAAATCATACCCAACAGTGTCCGCAGACTACCAGGATGC
CGTGGAGAAAGCCAAGAAGAGGCTGGGAGGGTTTATCGCAGAAAAGAGGTGCGCACCTCTGATGCTGAGA
CTGGCTTTCCACAGCGCAGGCACCTTTGACAAGAGAACCAAAACAGGCGGACCCTTTGGAACAATCAGGT
ACCCCGCTGAACTGGCACATAGTGCCAACAGCGGGCTGGACATCGCCGTGCGGCTGCTGGAACCTCTGAA
AGCAGAGTTCCCAATTCTGTCCTACGCCGATTTTTATCAGCTGGCAGGAGTGGTCGCTGTGGAGGTCACT
GGGGGCCCCAAGGTGCCTTTTCACCCAGGACGGGAGGACAAGCCAGAACTACCTCCAGAGGGGCGCCTGC
CAGATCCGACAAAGGGCTCCGACCATCTGCGAGATGTGTTTGGGAAAGCTATGGGCCTGACTGACCAGGA
TATCGTCGCACTGTCTGGAGGGCACACCCTTGGCGCCGCTCATAAGGAAAGGTCAGGCTTCGAGGGACCC
TGGACAAGCAACCCCCTGGTTTTCGACAATTCTTACTTTACTGAACTGCTGAGTGGAGAGAAGGAATAAT
GATAAGCTAGCGCTAACCGGTGGCGCGTTAAGTCGACAATCAACCTCTGGATTACAAAATTTGTGAAAGA
TTGACTGGTATTCTTAACTATGTTGCTCCTTTTACGCTATGTGGATACGCTGCTTTAATGCCTTTGTATC
ATGCTATTGCTTCCCGTATGGCTTTCATTTTCTCCTCCTTGTATAAATCCTGGTTGCTGTCTCTTTATGA
GGAGTTGTGGCCCGTTGTCAGGCAACGTGGCGTGGTGTGCACTGTGTTTGCTGACGCAACCCCCACTGGT
TGGGGCATTGCCACCACCTGTCAGCTCCTTTCCGGGACTTTCGCTTTCCCCCTCCCTATTGCCACGGCGG
AACTCATCGCCGCCTGCCTTGCCCGCTGCTGGACAGGGGCTCGGCTGTTGGGCACTGACAATTCCGTGGT
GTTGTCGGGGAAATCATCGTCCTTTCCTTGGCTGCTCGCCTGTGTTGCCACCTGGATTCTGCGCGGGACG
TCCTTCTGCTACGTCCCTTCGGCCCTCAATCCAGCGGACCTTCCTTCCCGCGGCCTGCTGCCGGCTCTGC
GGCCTCTTCCGCGTCTTCGCCTTCGCCCTCAGACGAGTCGGATCTCCCTTTGGGCCGCCTCCCCGCGTCG
ACTTTAAGACCAATGACTTACAAGGCAGCTGTAGATCTTAGCCACTTTTTAAAAGAAAAGGGGGGACTGG
AAGGGCTAATTCACTCCCAACGAAGACAAGATCTGCTTTTTGCTTGTACTGGGTCTCTCTGGTTAGACCA
GATCTGAGCCTGGGAGCTCTCTGGCTAACTAGGGAACCCACTGCTTAAGCCTCAATAAAGCTTGCCTTGA
GTGCTTCAAGTAGTGTGTGCCCGTCTGTTGTGTGACTCTGGTAACTAGAGATCCCTCAGACCCTTTTAGT
CAGTGTGGAAAATCTCTAGCAGTACGTATAGTAGTTCATGTCATCTTATTATTCAGTATTTATAACTTGC
AAAGAAATGAATATCAGAGAGTGAGAGGAACTTGTTTATTGCAGCTTATAATGGTTACAAATAAAGCAAT
AGCATCACAAATTTCACAAATAAAGCATTTTTTTCACTGCATTCTAGTTGTGGTTTGTCCAAACTCATCA
ATGTATCTTATCATGTCTGGCTCTAGCTATCCCGCCCCTAACTCCGCCCATCCCGCCCCTAACTCCGCCC
AGTTCCGCCCATTCTCCGCCCCATGGCTGACTAATTTTTTTTATTTATGCAGAGGCCGAGGCCGCCTCGG
CCTCTGAGCTATTCCAGAAGTAGTGAGGAGGCTTTTTTGGAGGCCTAGGGACGTACCCAATTCGCCCTAT
AGTGAGTCGTATTACGCGCGCTCACTGGCCGTCGTTTTACAACGTCGTGACTGGGAAAACCCTGGCGTTA
CCCAACTTAATCGCCTTGCAGCACATCCCCCTTTCGCCAGCTGGCGTAATAGCGAAGAGGCCCGCACCGA
TCGCCCTTCCCAACAGTTGCGCAGCCTGAATGGCGAATGGG
[124 nt withheld, positions 4242-4365]
C
[91 nt withheld, positions 4367-4457]
A
[49 nt withheld, positions 4459-4507]
CCTTTGACGTTGGAGTCCACGTTCTTT
[37 nt withheld, positions 4535-4571]
ACCCTATCTCGGTCTATTCTTTTGATTTATAAGGGATTTTGCCGATTTCGGCCTATTGGTTAAAAAATGA
GCTGATTTAACAAAAATTTAACGCGAATTTTAACAAAATATTAACGCTTACAATTTAGGTGGCACTTTTC
GGGGAAATGTGCGCGGAACCCCTATTTGTTTATTTTTCTAAATACATTCAAATATGTATCCGCTCATGAG
ACAATAACCCTGATAAATGCTTCAATAATATTGAAAAAGGAAGAGTATGAGTATTCAACATTTCCGTGTC
GCCCTTATTCCCTTTTTTGCGGCATTTTGCCTTCCTGTTTTTGCTCACCCAGAAACGCTGGTGAAAGTAA
AAGATGCTGAAGATCAGTTGGGTGCACGAGTGGGTTACATCGAACTGGATCTCAACAGCGGTAAGATCCT
TGAGAGTTTTCGCCCCGAAGAACGTTTTCCAATGATGAGCACTTTTAAAGTTCTGCTATGTGGCGCGGTA
TTATCCCGTATTGACGCCGGGCAAGAGCAACTCGGTCGCCGCATACACTATTCTCAGAATGACTTGGTTG
AGTACTCACCAGTCACAGAAAAGCATCTTACGGATGGCATGACAGTAAGAGAATTATGCAGTGCTGCCAT
AACCATGAGTGATAACACTGCGGCCAACTTACTTCTGACAACGATCGGAGGACCGAAGGAGCTAACCGCT
TTTTTGCACAACATGGGGGATCATGTAACTCGCCTTGATCGTTGGGAACCGGAGCTGAATGAAGCCATAC
CAAACGACGAGCGTGACACCACGATGCCTGTAGCAATGGCAACAACGTTGCGCAAACTATTAACTGGCGA
ACTACTTACTCTAGCTTCCCGGCAACAATTAATAGACTGGATGGAGGCGGATAAAGTTGCAGGACCACTT
CTGCGCTCGGCCCTTCCGGCTGGCTGGTTTATTGCTGATAAATCTGGAGCCGGTGAGCGTGGGTCTCGCG
GTATCATTGCAGCACTGGGGCCAGATGGTAAGCCCTCCCGTATCGTAGTTATCTACACGACGGGGAGTCA
GGCAACTATGGATGAACGAAATAGACAGATCGCTGAGATAGGTGCCTCACTGATTAAGCATTGGTAACTG
TCAGACCAAGTTTACTCATATATACTTTAGATTGATTTAAAACTTCATTTTTAATTTAAAAGGATCTAGG
TGAAGATCCTTTTTGATAATCTCATGACCAAAATCCCTTAACGTGAGTTTTCGTTCCACTGAGCGTCAGA
CCCCGTAGAAAAGATCAAAGGATCTTCTTGAGATCCTTTTTTTCTGCGCGTAATCTGCTGCTTGCAAACA
AAAAAACCACCGCTACCAGCGGTGGTTTGTTTGCCGGATCAAGAGCTACCAACTCTTTTTCCGAAGGTAA
CTGGCTTCAGCAGAGCGCAGATACCAAATACTGTTCTTCTAGTGTAGCCGTAGTTAGGCCACCACTTCAA
GAACTCTGTAGCACCGCCTACATACCTCGCTCTGCTAATCCTGTTACCAGTGGCTGCTGCCAGTGGCGAT
AAGTCGTGTCTTACCGGGTTGGACTCAAGACGATAGTTACCGGATAAGGCGCAGCGGTCGGGCTGAACGG
GGGGTTCGTGCACACAGCCCAGCTTGGAGCGAACGACCTACACCGAACTGAGATACCTACAGCGTGAGCT
ATGAGAAAGCGCCACGCTTCCCGAAGGGAGAAAGGCGGACAGGTATCCGGTAAGCGGCAGGGTCGGAACA
GGAGAGCGCACGAGGGAGCTTCCAGGGGGAAACGCCTGGTATCTTTATAGTCCTGTCGGGTTTCGCCACC
TCTGACTTGAGCGTCGATTTTTGTGATGCTCGTCAGGGGGGCGGAGCCTATGGAAAAACGCCAGCAACGC
GGCCTTTTTACGGTTCCTGGCCTTTTGCTGGCCTTTTGCTCACATGTTCTTTCCTGCGTTATCCCCTGAT
TCTGTGGATAACCGTATTACCGCCTTTGAGTGAGCTGATACCGCTCGCCGCAGCCGAACGACCGAGCGCA
GCGAGTCAGTGAGCGAGGAAGCGGAAGAGCGCCCAATACGCAAACCGCCTCTCCCCGCGCGTTGGCCGAT
TCATTAATGCAGCTGGCACGACAGGTTTCCCGACTGGAAAGCGGGCAGTGAGCGCAACGCAATTAATGTG
AGTTAGCTCACTCATTAGGCACCCCAGGCTTTACACTTTATGCTTCCGGCTCGTATGTTGTGTGGAATTG
TGAGCGGATAACAATTTCACACAGGAAACAGCTATGACCATGATTACGCCAAGCGCGCAATTAACCCTCA
CTAAAGGGAACAAAAGCTGGAGCTGCAAGCTTAATGTAGTCTTATGCAATACTCTTGTAGTCTTGCAACA
TGGTAACGATGAGTTAGCAACATGCCTTACAAGGAGAGAAAAAGCACCGTGCATGCCGATTGGTGGAAGT
AAGGTGGTACGATCGTGCCTTATTAGGAAGGCAACAGACGGGTCTGACATGGATTGGACGAACCACTGAA
TTGCCGCATTGCAGAGATATTGTATTTAAGTGCCTAGCTCGATACATAAACGGGTCTCTCTGGTTAGACC
AGATCTGAGCCTGGGAGCTCTCTGGCTAACTAGGGAACCCACTGCTTAAGCCTCAATAAAGCTTGCCTTG
AGTGCTTCAAGTAGTGTGTGCCCGTCTGTTGTGTGACTCTGGTAACTAGAGATCCCTCAGACCCTTTTAG
TCAGTGTGGAAAATCTCTAGCAGTGGCGCCCGAACAGGGACTTGAAAGCGAAAGGGAAACCAGAGGAGCT
CTCTCGACGCAGGACTCGGCTTGCTGAAGCGCGCACGGCAAGAGGCGAGGGGCGGCGACTGGTGAGTACG
CCAAAAATTTTGACTAGCGGAGGCTAGAAGGAGAGAGATGGGTGCGAGAGCGTCAGTATTAAGCGGGGGA
GAATTAGATCGCGATGGGAAAAAATTCGGTTAAGGCCAGGGGGAAAGAAAAAATATAAATTAAAACATAT
AGTATGGGCAAGCAGGGAGCTAGAACGATTCGCAGTTAATCCTGGCCTGTTAGAAACATCAGAAGGCTGT
AGACAAATACTGGGACAGCTACAACCATCCCTTCAGACAGGATCAGAAGAACTTAGATCATTATATAATA
CAGTAGCAACCCTCTATTGTGTGCATCAAAGGATAGAGATAAAAGACACCAAGGAAGCTTTAGACAAGAT
AGAGGAAGAGCAAAACAAAAGTAAGACCACCGCACAGCAAGCGGCCGCTGATCTTCAGACCTGGAGGAGG
AGATATGAGGGACAATTGGAGAAGTGAATTATATAAATATAAAGTAGTAAAAATTGAACCATTAGGAGTA
GCACCCACCAAGGCAAAGAGAAGAGTGGTGCAGAGAGAAAAAAGAGCAGTGGGAATAGGAGCTTTGTTCC
TTGGGTTCTTGGGAGCAGCAGGAAGCACTATGGGCGCAGCGTCAATGACGCTGACGGTACAGGCCAGACA
ATTATTGTCTGGTATAGTGCAGCAGCAGAACAATTTGCTGAGGGCTATTGAGGCGCAACAGCATCTGTTG
CAACTCACAGTCTGGGGCATCAAGCAGCTCCAGGCAAGAATCCTGGCTGTGGAAAGATACCTAAAGGATC
AACAGCTCCTGGGGATTTGGGGTTGCTCTGGAAAACTCATTTGCACCACTGCTGTGCCTTGGAATGCTAG
TTGGAGTAATAAATCTCTGGAACAGATTTGGAATCACACGACCTGGATGGAGTGGGACAGAGAAATTAAC
AATTACACAAGCTTAATACACTCCTTAATTGAAGAATCGCAAAACCAGCAAGAAAAGAATGAACAAGAAT
TATTGGAATTAGATAAATGGGCAAGTTTGTGGAATTGGTTTAACATAACAAATTGGCTGTGGTATATAAA
ATTATTCATAATGATAGTAGGAGGCTTGGTAGGTTTAAGAATAGTTTTTGCTGTACTTTCTATAGTGAAT
AGAGTTAGGCAGGGATATTCACCATTATCGTTTCAGACCCACCTCCCAACCCCGAGGGGACCCTTGCGCC
TTTTCCAAGGCAGCCCTGGGTTTGCGCAGGGACGCGGCTGCTCTGGGCGTGGTTCCGGGAAACGCAGCGG
CGCCGACCCTGGGTCTCGCACATTCTTCACGTCCGTTCGCAGCGTCACCCGGATCTTCGCCGCTACCCTT
GTGGGCCCCCCGGCGACGCTTCCTGCTCCGCCCCTAAGTCGGGAAGGTTCCTTGCGGTTCGCGGCGTGCC
GGACGTGACAAACGGAAGCCGCACGTCTCACTAGTACCCTCGCAGACGGACAGCGCCAGGGAGCAATGGC
AGCGCGCCGACCGCGATGGGCTGTGGCCAATAGCGGCTGCTCAGCAGGGCGCGCCGAGAGCAGCGGCCGG
GAAGGGGCGGTGCGGGAGGCGGGGTGTGGGGCGGTAGTGTGGGCCCTGTTCCTGCCCGCGCGGTGTTCCG
CATTCTGCAAGCCTCCGGAGCGCACGTCGGCAGTCGGCTCCCTCGTTGACCGAATCACCGACCTCTCTCC
CCAGGGGGTACCACCATGGCCAAGCCTTTGTCTCAAGAAGAATCCACCCTCATTGAAAGAGCAACGGCTA
CAATCAACAGCATCCCCATCTCTGAAGACTACAGCGTCGCCAGCGCAGCTCTCTCTAGCGACGGCCGCAT
CTTCACTGGTGTCAATGTATATCATTTTACTGGGGGACCTTGTGCAGAACTCGTGGTGCTGGGCACTGCT
GCTGCTGCGGCAGCTGGCAACCTGACTTGTATCGTCGCGATCGGAAATGAGAACAGGGGCATCTTGAGCC
CCTGCGGACGGTGCCGACAGGTGCTTCTCGATCTG
Features (pLannotate 1.2.2; 30 found; start..end, strand, type, name):
    156..273     +  misc_feature   cPPT/CTS: central polypurine tract and central termination sequence of HIV-1
    344..1555    +  promoter       UbC promoter: human ubiquitin C promoter
   1557..1573    +  LTR            5' LTR (truncated) (fragment): truncated 5' long terminal repeat (LTR) from HIV-1
   1584..1608    +  protein_bind   attB1: mutant version of attB; recombination site for the Gateway® BP reaction BP Clonase™
   1707..2093    +  CDS            CAPSD_BPMS2: Experimental evidence at protein level: Swiss-Prot protein existence level 1. Acts as a translational repressor of viral replicase synthesis late in infection. This latter function is the result of capsid protein interaction with an RNA hairpin which contains the replicase ribosome-binding site. From Escherichia phage MS2 (Bacteriophage MS2).
   2130..2726    +  CDS            APX1 (fragment): APX1_PEA - Also known as APPX1. Experimental evidence at protein level: Swiss-Prot protein existence level 1. Plays a key role in hydrogen peroxide removal. From Pisum sativum (Garden pea).
   2768..3356    +  misc_feature   WPRE: woodchuck hepatitis virus posttranscriptional regulatory element
   3407..3426    +  misc_feature   cPPT/CTS (fragment): central polypurine tract and central termination sequence of HIV-1
   3428..3661    +  LTR            3' LTR (ΔU3): self-inactivating 3' long terminal repeat (LTR) from HIV-1
   3739..3860    +  polyA_signal   SV40 poly(A) signal: SV40 polyadenylation signal
   3900..4035    +  rep_origin     SV40 ori: SV40 origin of replication
   4056..4074    -  promoter       T7 promoter: promoter for bacteriophage T7 RNA polymerase
   4082..4237    +  CDS            lacZα (fragment): LacZα fragment of β-galactosidase; lacZ fragment
   4242..4670    +  rep_origin     f1 ori (sequence partly withheld): f1 bacteriophage origin of replication; arrow indicates direction of (+) strand synthesis
   4723..4827    +  promoter       AmpR promoter: bla
   4828..5688    +  CDS            AmpR: β-lactamase; bla; confers resistance to ampicillin, carbenicillin, and related antibiotics
   5859..6447    +  rep_origin     ori: high-copy-number ColE1/pMB1/pBR322/pUC origin of replication
   6630..6722    +  CDS            lacI (fragment): lac repressor; lacI; The lac repressor binds to the lac operator to inhibit transcription in E. coli. This inhibition can be relieved by adding lactose or isopropyl-β-D-thiogalactopyranoside (IPTG).
   6735..6756    +  protein_bind   CAP binding site: CAP binding activates transcription in the presence of cAMP. E. coli catabolite activator protein
   6771..6801    +  promoter       lac promoter: promoter for the E. coli lac operon
   6809..6825    +  protein_bind   lac operator: The lac repressor binds to the lac operator to inhibit transcription in E. coli. This inhibition can be relieved by adding lactose or isopropyl-β-D-thiogalactopyranoside (IPTG). lac repressor encoded by lacI
   6870..6888    +  promoter       T3 promoter: promoter for bacteriophage T3 RNA polymerase
   6916..7142    +  promoter       RSV promoter: Rous sarcoma virus enhancer/promoter
   7143..7323    +  LTR            5' LTR (truncated): truncated 5' long terminal repeat (LTR) from HIV-1
   7370..7495    +  misc_feature   HIV-1 Ψ: packaging signal of human immunodeficiency virus type 1
   7479..7842    +  CDS            HIV-1 gag (fragment): gag protein from human immunodeficiency virus 1; gag
   7988..8221    +  misc_feature   RRE: The Rev response element (RRE) of HIV-1 allows for Rev-dependent mRNA export from the nucleus to the cytoplasm.
   8598..8624    +  CDS            Rev (fragment): human immunodeficiency virus 1 (HIV-1) Rev protein; rev; enhances nuclear export of unspliced and incompletely spliced viral mRNAs
   8625..9125    +  promoter       hPGK promoter: human phosphoglycerate kinase 1 promoter
   9137..96      +  CDS            BSD (across the origin): blasticidin S deaminase; Aspergillus terreus BSD; confers resistance to blasticidin
