[The description below was written by a language model from this plasmid's Addgene catalogue record and pLannotate feature annotations shown in this document.]
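Description:
NLS-MCP-AP_pLX304 is a third-generation-style, self-inactivating HIV-1 lentiviral expression vector built on the pLX304 backbone for delivery into mammalian cells. In bacteria it is maintained through a high-copy ColE1/pUC-type origin and an ampicillin resistance gene (β-lactamase); an f1 origin, an SV40 origin and remnants of lac and T7/T3 cloning elements are also annotated in the backbone. The viral portion runs from an RSV promoter fused to a truncated 5' LTR, which drives genomic RNA production in packaging cells, through the Ψ packaging signal with a gag fragment, the Rev response element and a cPPT/CTS, to a ΔU3 3' LTR followed by an SV40 polyadenylation signal. Within the provirus, a human PGK promoter drives blasticidin S deaminase, allowing blasticidin selection of transduced cells.

The payload is a fusion open reading frame placed downstream of an attB1 Gateway recombination site. In this sequence the annotated upstream promoter is the human ubiquitin C promoter. The annotated coding segments are the bacteriophage MS2 coat protein (MCP), which binds a specific MS2 RNA hairpin, followed by a fragment of an ascorbate peroxidase (matched to pea APX1). This corresponds to "AP", one fragment of the split APEX2 peroxidase described in the associated work. The nuclear localization signal named in the construct is not separately annotated, and the catalogue insert size of 621 bp is smaller than the span of the two annotated coding regions. A WPRE downstream of the insert enhances transcript expression. According to the record, the vector is used to express NLS-MCP-AP in the mammalian nucleus. This is consistent with tethering one split-APEX2 half to MS2-tagged RNA, so that peroxidase activity is reconstituted only when the complementary fragment is brought nearby.
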