Addgene plasmid #120918: NLS-MCP-AP_pLX304
Purpose: Lentiviral vector expressing NLS-MCP-AP in mammalian nucleus
Depositing lab: Alice Ting. Depositing organization: Stanford University. Publication: Directed Evolution of Split APEX2 Peroxidase. Han Y, Branon TC, Martell JD, Boassa D, Shechner D, Ellisman MH, Ting A. ACS Chem Biol. 2019 Mar 8. doi: 10.1021/acschembio.8b00919. PubMed 30848125.
Backbone
  Vector backbone: pLX304
  Vector type: Mammalian Expression, Lentiviral
  Selectable markers: Blasticidin
Growth in bacteria
  Bacterial resistance: Ampicillin, 100 μg/mL
  Growth temperature: 30°C
  Growth strain: NEB Stable
  Copy number: Unknown
Gene/Insert
  Gene/Insert name: NLS-MCP-AP
  Insert size (bp): 621
Terms and licenses: Academic/Nonprofit Terms; Industry Terms: Not Available to Industry
How to cite: NLS-MCP-AP_pLX304 was a gift from Alice Ting (Addgene plasmid # 120918 ; http://n2t.net/addgene:120918 ; RRID:Addgene_120918)
